Addgene plasmid #245631: pICSL12014
Purpose: Level 0 Golden Gate part Act1 (OsAct) promoter, GGAG - AATG
Depositing lab: Mark Youles. Depositing organization: Sainsbury Laboratory, Norwich.
Backbone
  Vector backbone: pICH41295
  Backbone size w/o insert (bp): 2249
  Vector type: Synthetic Biology
Growth in bacteria
  Bacterial resistance: Spectinomycin, 50 μg/mL
  Growth temperature: 37°C
  Growth strain: DH5alpha
  Copy number: High Copy
Gene/Insert
  Gene/Insert name: Act1 (OsAct) promoter
  Species: Oryza sativa
  Insert size (bp): 1417
  Mutation: BsaI/BpiI sites removed by point-mutation
  Cloning method: Restriction Enzyme; 5′ cloning site BsaI (destroyed during cloning); 3′ cloning site BsaI (destroyed during cloning)
  Sequencing primers: 5′ TCACATGTTCTTTCCTGCG; 3′ GTCTCATGAGCGGATACATATTTGAATG
Terms and licenses: Academic/Nonprofit Terms; Industry Terms: Not Available to Industry
Depositor comments: Level 0 promoter + 5' untranslated region module used for GoldenGate assemblies using the MoClo overhang syntax
How to cite: pICSL12014 was a gift from Mark Youles (Addgene plasmid # 245631 ; http://n2t.net/addgene:245631 ; RRID:Addgene_245631)
