[The description below was written by a language model from this plasmid's Addgene catalogue record and pLannotate feature annotations shown in this document.]
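Description:
pICSL12014 is a Level 0 Golden Gate (MoClo syntax) parts plasmid carrying the rice (Oryza sativa) Actin 1 promoter, OsAct1, as a standardised promoter plus 5′ untranslated region module. It is built in the pICH41295 Level 0 acceptor backbone, a small synthetic-biology cloning vector propagated in E. coli from a high-copy ColE1/pUC-type origin. Selection is with spectinomycin through the aadA aminoglycoside adenylyltransferase gene, which the feature table places downstream of a bla-type (AmpR) promoter. The short lacI, integrase and gentamicin-acetyltransferase fragments annotated around the marker and insert are most likely leftover backbone or resistance-cassette sequence, not functional genes.

The insert is recorded as about 1.4 kb and is flanked by the GGAG (5′) and AATG (3′) fusion overhangs. In the MoClo standard these define a promoter-plus-5′UTR part that ends at the start codon of the downstream coding sequence. Internal BsaI and BpiI recognition sites were removed by point mutation, so the part is not cut internally during Type IIS assembly. The automated annotation labels only about 840 bp as "Act1 promoter". The remaining insert sequence is unannotated apart from a tiny "9xHis" fragment, which is probably a spurious match within the rice sequence and not a real tag.

In use, the module is released by Type IIS digestion and ligated in a one-pot reaction with compatible coding sequence and terminator parts to build Level 1 transcription units. The rice actin promoter is widely used for strong constitutive expression in plants, especially monocots. The plasmid has no coding payload, plant selection marker or T-DNA borders of its own; it serves only as a source of this part.
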