Features (pLannotate 1.2.2; 8 found; start..end, strand, type, name):
      1..589     +  rep_origin     ori: high-copy-number ColE1/pMB1/pBR322/pUC origin of replication
    772..821     +  CDS            lacI (fragment): lac repressor; lacI; The lac repressor binds to the lac operator to inhibit transcription in E. coli. This inhibition can be relieved by adding lactose or isopropyl-β-D-thiogalactopyranoside (IPTG).
    850..1692    +  promoter       Act1 promoter: rice actin promoter
   1693..1718    +  CDS            9xHis (fragment): 9xHis affinity tag
   2379..2483    +  promoter       AmpR promoter: bla
   2474..2554    -  CDS            int (fragment): INT2_ECOLX - Protein inferred from homology: Swiss-Prot protein existence level 3. Putative integrase believed to be involved in the insertion of antibiotic resistance genes into plasmids and transposons. From Escherichia coli.
   2642..2698    +  CDS            GmR (fragment): gentamycin acetyltransferase; aacC1; confers resistance to gentamycin
   2705..3493    +  CDS            aadA: S3AD_ECOLX - Experimental evidence at protein level: Swiss-Prot protein existence level 1. Mediates bacterial resistance to the antibiotics streptomycin and spectinomycin. From Escherichia coli.
>Addgene plasmid #245631 | pICSL12014 | addgene full sequence | sequence record 495529 | Addgene NGS Result
TTGAGATCCTTTTTTTCTGCGCGTAATCTGCTGCTTGCAAACAAAAAAACCACCGCTACCAGCGGTGGTT
TGTTTGCCGGATCAAGAGCTACCAACTCTTTTTCCGAAGGTAACTGGCTTCAGCAGAGCGCAGATACCAA
ATACTGTTCTTCTAGTGTAGCCGTAGTTAGGCCACCACTTCAAGAACTCTGTAGCACCGCCTACATACCT
CGCTCTGCTAATCCTGTTACCAGTGGCTGCTGCCAGTGGCGATAAGTCGTGTCTTACCGGGTTGGACTCA
AGACGATAGTTACCGGATAAGGCGCAGCGGTCGGGCTGAACGGGGGGTTCGTGCACACAGCCCAGCTTGG
AGCGAACGACCTACACCGAACTGAGATACCTACAGCGTGAGCTATGAGAAAGCGCCACGCTTCCCGAAGG
GAGAAAGGCGGACAGGTATCCGGTAAGCGGCAGGGTCGGAACAGGAGAGCGCACGAGGGAGCTTCCAGGG
GGAAACGCCTGGTATCTTTATAGTCCTGTCGGGTTTCGCCACCTCTGACTTGAGCGTCGATTTTTGTGAT
GCTCGTCAGGGGGGCGGAGCCTATGGAAAAACGCCAGCAACGCGGCCTTTTTACGGTTCCTGGCCTTTTG
CTGGCCTTTTGCTCACATGTTCTTTCCTGCGTTATCCCCTGATTCTGTGGATAACCGTATTACCGCCTTT
GAGTGAGCTGATACCGCTCGCCGCAGCCGAACGACCGAGCGCAGCGAGTCAGTGAGCGAGGAAGCGGAAG
AGCGCCCAATACGCAAACCGCCTCTCCCCGCGCGTTGGCCGATTCATTAATCACTCTGTGGTCTCAGGAG
CTAGCATACTCGAGGTCATTCATATGCTTGAGAAGAGAGTCGGGATAGTCCAAAATAAAACAAAGGTAAG
ATTACCTGGTCAAAAGTGAAAACATCAGTTAAAAGGTGGTATAAAGTAAAATATCGGTAATAAAAGGTGG
CCCAAAGTGAAATTTACTCTTTTCTACTATTATAAAAATTGAGGATGTTTTTGTCGGTACTTTGATACGT
CATTTTTGTATGAATTGGTTTTTAAGTTTATTCGCTTTTGGAAATGCATATCTGTATTTGAGTCGGGTTT
TAAGTTCGTTTGCTTTTGTAAATACAGAGGGATTTGTATAAGAAATATCTTTAAAAAAACCCATATGCTA
ATTTGACATAATTTTTGAGAAAAATATATATTCAGGCGAATTCTCACAATGAACAATAATAAGATTAAAA
TAGCTTTCCCCCGTTGCAGCGCATGGGTATTTTTTCTAGTAAAAATAAAAGATAAACTTAGACTCAAAAC
ATTTACAAAAACAACCCCTAAAGTTCCTAAAGCCCAAAGTGCTATCCACGATCCATAGCAAGCCCAGCCC
AACCCAACCCAACCCAACCCACCCCAGTCCAGCCAACTGGACAATAGTCTCCACACCCCCCCACTATCAC
CGTGAGTTGTCCGCACGCACCGCACGTCTCGCAGCCAAAAAAAAAAAAAGAAAGAAAAAAAAGAAAAAGA
AAAAACAGCAGGTGGGTCCGGGTCGTGGGGGCCGGAAACGCGAGGAGGATCGCGAGCCAGCGACGAGGCC
GGCCCTCCCTCCGCTTCCAAAGAAACGCCCCCCATCGCCACTATATACATACCCCCCCCTCTCCTCCCAT
CCCCCCAACCCTACCACCACCACCACCACCACCTCCACCTCCTCCCCCCTCGCTGCCGGACGACGAGCTC
CTCCCCCCTCCCCCTCCGCCGCCGCCGCGCCGGTAACCACCCCGCCCCTCTCCTCTTTCTTTCTCCGTTT
TTTTTTTCCGTCTCGGACACGATCTTTGGCCTTGGTAGTTTGGGTGGGCGAGAGGCGGCTTCGTGCGCGC
CCAGATCGGTGCGCGGGAGGGGCGGGATCTCGCGGCTGGGGCTCTCGCCGGCGTGGATCCGGCCCGGATC
TCGCGGGGAATGGGGCTCTCGGATGTAGATCTGCGATCCGCCGTTGTTGGGGGAGATGATGGGGGGTTTA
AAATTTCCGCCATGCTAAACAAGATCAGGAAGAGGGGAAAAGGGCACTATGGTTTATATTTTTATATATT
TCTGCTGCTTCGTCAGGCTTAGATGTGCTAGATCTTTCTTTCTTCTTTTTGTGGGTAGAATTTGAATCCC
TCAGCATTGTTCATCGGTAGTTTTTCTTTTCATGATTTGTGACAAATGCAGCCTCGTGCGGAGCTTTTTT
GTAGGTAGAAGCCAATGTGAGACCACGAAGTGGCTCTTCAGTGGACGAAAGGGCCTCGTGATACGCCTAT
TTTTATAGGTTAATGTCATGATAATAATGGTTTCTTAGACGTCAGGTGGCACTTTTCGGGGAAATGTGCG
CGGAACCCCTATTTGTTTATTTTTCTAAATACATTCAAATATGTATCCGCTCATGAGACAATAACCCTGA
TAAATGCTTCAATAATATTGAAAAAGGAAGAGTATGCGCTCACGCAACTGGTCCAGAACCTTGACCGAAC
GCAGCGGTGGTAACGGCGCAGTGGCGGTTTTCATGGCTTGTTATGACTGTTTTTTTTTGGGGTACAGTCT
ATGCCTCGGGCATCCAAGCAGCAAGCGCGTTACGCCGTGGGTCGATGTTTGATGTTATGGAGCAGCAACG
ATGTTACGCAGCAGGGCAGTCGCCCTAAAACAAAGTTAAACATCATGAGGGAAGCGGTGATCGCCGAAGT
ATCGACTCAACTATCAGAGGTAGTTGGCGTCATCGAGCGCCATCTCGAACCGACGTTGCTGGCCGTACAT
TTGTACGGCTCCGCAGTGGATGGCGGCCTGAAGCCACACAGCGATATTGATTTGCTGGTTACGGTGACCG
TAAGGCTTGATGAAACAACGCGGCGAGCTTTGATCAACGACCTTTTGGAAACTTCGGCTTCCCCTGGAGA
GAGCGAGATTCTCCGCGCTGTAGAAGTCACCATTGTTGTGCACGACGACATCATTCCGTGGCGTTATCCA
GCTAAGCGCGAACTGCAATTTGGAGAATGGCAGCGCAATGACATTCTTGCAGGTATCTTCGAGCCAGCCA
CGATCGACATTGATCTGGCTATCTTGCTGACAAAAGCAAGAGAACATAGCGTTGCCTTGGTAGGTCCAGC
GGCGGAGGAACTCTTTGATCCGGTTCCTGAACAGGATCTATTTGAGGCGCTAAATGAAACCTTAACGCTA
TGGAACTCGCCGCCCGACTGGGCTGGCGATGAGCGAAATGTAGTGCTTACGTTGTCCCGCATTTGGTACA
GCGCAGTAACCGGCAAAATCGCGCCGAAGGATGTCGCTGCCGACTGGGCAATGGAGCGCCTGCCGGCCCA
GTATCAGCCCGTCATACTTGAAGCTAGACAGGCTTATCTTGGACAAGAAGAAGATCGCTTGGCCTCGCGC
GCAGATCAGTTGGAAGAATTTGTCCATTACGTAAAAGGCGAGATCACCAAGGTAGTCGGCAAATAACTGT
CAGACCAAGTTTACTCATATATACTTTAGATTGATTTAAAACTTCATTTTTAATTTAAAAGGATCTAGGT
GAAGATCCTTTTTGATAATCTCATGACCAAAATCCCTTAACGTGAGTTTTCGTTCCACTGAGCGTCAGAC
CCCGTAGAAAAGATCAAAGGATCTTC
